>Addgene plasmid #34505 | KHBD00393 | depositor partial sequence | sequence record 41072 | KHBD00393 sequence 1668 bps
ATGGAGGACAGCCAAATGGACACAAGCTCGCCGACAGAGTCCAGCTCCGAGGTGAACTTCACTGCGGAGG
AGGATAAATCGCAGGAAACGCGTTCCGCAGCCGGCGTTTGTTACTGCGGCAAGGAGCGCAATCTCAATAT
TGTGGAGCTGCTGTGTGCCACCTGTTCACGCTGGGTGCACGAGACCTGCGTTTCCTACCAGCTTGGTAAG
GGTAAACTTCTGCCCTTCATCACCAACTATGTGTTCGTCTGTAAAAATTGCTCTGCCAGCGGATTGGAGA
GCTTTCGCAAGAGCCAGGCTACCATATCCCAGATGTGCCACTGTGCCATTGCCAACATGCAGCAGGCGGC
TTCCAGGGACGGACGTCGCCAGATTCAGTTTAGCAAGGACAAGGAGATCATACCGTACATCGAACAGTAC
TGGGAGGCCATGACCACCATGCCACGCAGACTCACCCAGTCCTGGTACAGCACCGTCCAGCGATCTTTGG
TCAAGGATGTGCAGACCCTGTTCACCTACGAGGAGCATGCGGAACATGGCGCCATGTACGGACTATTCCA
TCAGGATCTGCGAATCATCAAGCCCAACTACGAGAGCATGAGCAAGAGCGGCGCCCTGCGACTCACCGAC
GATGGATATACTCAAGCTTCCCTCTCCAAAAACAATCGACAGAAAAGGAAATTTCCCGGCACGGATTCGG
GTCCCACGGGCAAGAAGGGTCGGCCCAGTTCCGATATTACGGCCAATGTAAAGTTGCCACCGCATGGCTA
TCCATTGGAACACCCCTTCAACAAGGATGGCTATCGTTATATACTCGCCGAACCGGATCCACATGCTCCA
TTTCGTCAGGAGTTCGACGAGAGCTCCGATTGGGCTGGCAAACCTATCCCCGGCTGGCTCTACCGCATCC
TGGTGCCACATTCTGTGCTCCTGGCGCTGCATGATCGGGCACCACAGCTGAAAATAAGCGAGGATCGGTT
GGCGGTGACGGGCGAACGTGGTTACTGCATGGTCCGAGCCACACACTCTGTGAACCGGGGATGCTGGTAC
TTTGAGGTCACCATCGAAGAGATGCCCGACGGAGCTGCCACGCGACTTGGCTGGGGCCGGGAGTACGGCA
ACTTGCAGGCTCCATTGGGATACGACAAGTTCGGTTACTCCTGGAGATCTCGCAAGGGCACCAAGTTTAC
CGAGAGCCATGGCAAACACTACAGTGATGCCTATGTGGAGGGCGATACATTGGGATTCCTCATAGAGCTG
CCAGAGGAGGCGTCGCTCGACTATCTGCCCAACACATTCAAAGATCGGCCCCTGGTCAAGTTCAAGTCTC
ATCTGTACTACGAGGATAAGGACAAGATCACAGAAACCCTGAAAAATCTGCACATCCTGCAGGGCAGCCG
CATCGAGTTCTTTAAGAACGGTCAATCGCAGGGTGTGGCATTCGAAGACATTTATGCCGGCAGCTATTTC
CCGGCCATCTCGATCCACAAAAGTGCAACGGTCAGCGTAAACTTCGGACCCGCCTTCAAGTATCCCGAGG
TGCTCGTCGAGCACAAAGCCAAGGGGATGCACGATCGCGTGGAGGAGCTGATCACAGAGCAATGTTTAGC
CGACACCCTCTACCTCACAGAACACGATGGACGTCTGCGCTTGGATAATATGGGTCTT
