>Addgene plasmid #34505 | KHBD00393 | addgene partial sequence | sequence record 42385 | M13-rev 5'-CAGGAAACAGCTATGACC-3'
TTTTATTTTGACTGATAGTGACCTGTTCGTTGCAACAAATTGATAAGCAATGCTTTCTTATAATGCCAAC
TTTGTACAAGAAAGTTGGCAAAAGACCCATATTATCCAAGCGCAGACGTCCATCGTGTTCTGTGAGGTAG
AGGGTGTCGGCTAAACATTGCTCTGTGATCAGCTCCTCCACGCGATCGTGCATCCCCTTGGCTTTGTGCT
CGACGAGCACCTCGGGATACTTGAAGGCGGGTCCGAAGTTTACGCTGACCGTTGCACTTTTGTGGATCGA
GATGGCCGGGAAATAGCTGCCGGCATAAATGTCTTCGAATGCCACACCCTGCGATTGACCGTTCTTAAAG
AACTCGATGCGGCTGCCCTGCAGGATGTGCAGATTTTTCAGGGTTTCTGTGATCTTGTCCTTATCCTCGT
AGTACAGATGAGACTTGAACTTGACCAGGGGCCGATCTTTGAATGTGTTGGGCAGATAGTCGAGCGACGC
CTCCTCTGGCAGCTCTATGAGGAATCCCAATGTATCGCCCTCCACATAGGCATCACTGTAGTGTTTGCCA
TGGCTCTCGGTAAACTTGGTGCCCTTGCGAGATCTCCAGGAGTAACCGAACTTGTCGTATCCCAATGGAG
CCTGCAAGTTGCCGTACTCCCGGCCCCAGCCAAGTCGCGTGGCAGCTCCGTCGGGCATCTCTTCGATGGT
GACCTCAAAGTACCAGCATCCCCGGTTCACAGAGTGTGTGGCTCGGACCATGCAGTAACCACGTTCGCCC
GTCACCGCCAACCGATCCTCGCTTATTTTCAGCTGTGGTGCCCGATCATGCAGCGCCAGGAGCACAGAAT
GTGGCACCAG
