[The description below was written by a language model from this plasmid's Addgene catalogue record.]
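Description:
KHBD00393 is a Gateway entry-type clone built in the Invitrogen pDONR221 donor backbone, carrying the open reading frame of the Drosophila melanogaster gene CG6677, better known as ash2 (absent, small, or homeotic discs 2; FBgn0000139). The insert is recorded as 1668 bp in a backbone of 2536 bp, and it was introduced by Gateway recombinational cloning, so the ORF would be expected to sit between the att sites left after recombination into the donor vector. The plasmid is a high-copy bacterial construct propagated in standard E. coli cloning strains under kanamycin selection. M13 forward and reverse priming sites flank the cloning region and are the listed sequencing primers for verifying the insert. No feature table accompanies the record, so the details of the origin of replication and the att sites are not itemised. As a donor-vector clone, it is not expected to carry a promoter for expressing the insert, and none is listed.

The depositor notes that all ORFs in this collection were cloned open-ended, that is, without a stop codon. This allows the coding sequence to be shuttled by recombination into destination vectors that add C-terminal fusions as well as N-terminal ones, with the promoter, tags and host range supplied by the chosen destination vector. The clone belongs to a resource associated with automated screening of protein–DNA interactions at Drosophila regulatory elements. Its main purpose is therefore as a transferable source of the ash2 ORF for building expression or interaction-assay constructs, rather than as an expression plasmid in its own right.
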