Addgene plasmid #34505: KHBD00393
Depositing lab: Bart Deplancke. Depositing organization: Swiss Federal Institute of Technology (EPFL). Publication: Automated protein-DNA interaction screening of Drosophila regulatory elements. Korneel Hens, Jean-Daniel Feuz, Alina Isakova, Antonina Lagovitina, Andreas Massouras, Julien Bryois, Patrick Callaerts, Susan E. Celniker, Bart Deplancke. Nat Methods. 2011 Oct 30;8(12):1065-70. 10.1038/nmeth.1763 PubMed 22037703.
Backbone
  Vector backbone: pDONR221
  Backbone manufacturer: Invitrogen
  Backbone size w/o insert (bp): 2536
  Vector type: Gateway Donor Vector
Growth in bacteria
  Bacterial resistance: Kanamycin, 50 μg/mL
  Growth temperature: 37°C
  Growth strain: DH5alpha
  Copy number: High Copy
Gene/Insert
  Gene/Insert name: CG6677 (alt names: FBgn0000139; ash2; absent)
  Species: D. melanogaster (fly)
  Insert size (bp): 1668
  Entrez Gene: ash2 (a.k.a. Dmel_CG6677, 1124/11, 291.8, 703, ASH2, Ash2, CG6677, Dmel\CG6677, ash-2, l(3)112411, l(3)S112411, l(3)SG65, mad)
  Cloning method: Gateway Cloning
  Sequencing primers: 5′ M13F; 3′ M13R
Terms and licenses: Academic/Nonprofit Terms; Industry Terms: Not Available to Industry
Depositor comments: Please note that the ORFs in this collection were cloned open-ended (without a stop codon).
How to cite: KHBD00393 was a gift from Bart Deplancke (Addgene plasmid # 34505 ; http://n2t.net/addgene:34505 ; RRID:Addgene_34505)
